>Addgene plasmid #57195 | PA-mCherry1-PMP-N-10 | depositor partial sequence | sequence record 88339 | insert sequence
ACGTCAGATCCGCTAGCGCTACCGGACTCAGATCTGCCACCATGGCGCCGGCCGCGTCCAGGCTGCGGGC
CGAAGCCGGGCTCGGGGCGCTGCCGCGGCGGGCGCTCGCCCAGTACTTGCTCTTCCTGCGGCTCTACCCG
GTGCTCACCAAGGCGGCCACCAGTGGCATTTTGTCAGCACTTGGGAACTTCCTGGCCCAGATGATTGAGA
AGAAGCGGAAAAAAGAAAACTCTAGAAGTCTGGATGTCGGTGGGCCTCTGAGATATGCCGTTTACGGGTT
CTTCTTCACAGGGCCGCTGAGTCACTTCTTCTACTTCTTCATGGAACATTGGATCCCTCCTGAGGTCCCC
CTGGCAGGGCTCAGGAGGCTTCTCCTGGACCGCCTCGTCTTTGCACCGGCCTTCCTCATGTTGTTCTTCC
TCATCATGAACTTTCTGGAGGGGAAAGACGCCTCAGCCTTCGCCGCCAAGATGAGGGGGGGCTTCTGGCC
GGCGCTGAGGATGAACTGGCGGGTGTGGACGCCACTACAGTTCATCAACATCAACTACGTCCCTCTGAAG
TTCCGGGTGCTCTTCGCCAACCTGGCAGCTCTGTTCTGGTATGCCTACCTGGCCTCCTTGGGGAAGAGCG
GCTCCGGTAGCGGACCGGTCGCCACCATGGTGAGCAAGGGCGAGGAGGATAACATGGCCATCATTAAGGA
GTTCATGCGCTTCAAGGTGCACATGGAGGGGTCCGTGAACGGCCACGTGTTCGAGATCGAGGGCGAGGGC
GAGGGCCGCCCCTACGAGGGCACCCAGACCGCCAAGCTGAAGGTGACCAAGGGCGGCCCCCTGCCCTTCA
CCTGGGACATCCTGAGCCCTCAGTTCATGTACGGCTCCAATGCCTACGTGAAGCACCCCGCCGACATCCC
CGACTACTTTAAGCTGTCCTTCCCCGAGGGCTTCAAGTGGGAGCGCGTGATGAAATTCGAGGACGGCGGC
GTGGTGACCGTGACCCAGGACTCCTCCCTGCAGGACGGCGAGTTCATCTACAAGGTGAAGCTGCGCGGCA
CCAACTTCCCCTCCGACGGCCCCGTGATGCAGAAGAAGACCATGGGCTGGGAGGCCCTCTCCGAGCGGAT
GTACCCCGAGGACGGCGCCCTGAAGGGCGAGGTCAAGCCCAGAGTGAAGCTGAAGGACGGCGGCCACTAC
GACGCTGAGGTCAAGACCACCTACAAGGCCAAGAAGCCCGTGCAGCTGCCCGGCGCCTACAACGTCAACC
GCAAGCTGGACATCACCAGCCACAACGAGGACTACACCATCGTGGAGCAGTACGAGAGAGCCGAGGGCCG
CCACTCCACCGGCGGCATGGACGAGCTGTACAAGTAAGCGGCCGCGACTCTAGATCATAATCAGCCATAC
CACATTT
