>Addgene plasmid #57195 | PA-mCherry1-PMP-N-10 | addgene partial sequence | sequence record 105692 | CMV-F 5'-CGCAAATGGGCGGTAGGCGTG-3'
ACCGTCAGATCCGCTAGCGCTACCGGACTCAGATCTGCCACCATGGCGCCGGCCGCGTCCAGGCTGCGGG
CCGAAGCCGGGCTCGGGGCGCTGCCGCGGCGGGCGCTCGCCCAGTACTTGCTCTTCCTGCGGCTCTACCC
GGTGCTCACCAAGGCGGCCACCAGTGGCATTTTGTCAGCACTTGGGAACTTCCTGGCCCAGATGATTGAG
AAGAAGCGGAAAAAAGAAAACTCTAGAAGTCTGGATGTCGGTGGGCCTCTGAGATATGCCGTTTACGGGT
TCTTCTTCACAGGGCCGCTGAGTCACTTCTTCTACTTCTTCATGGAACATTGGATCCCTCCTGAGGTCCC
CCTGGCAGGGCTCAGGAGGCTTCTCCTGGACCGCCTCGTCTTTGCACCGGCCTTCCTCATGTTGTTCTTC
CTCATCATGAACTTTCTGGAGGGGAAAGACGCCTCAGCCTTCGCCGCCAAGATGAGGGGGGGCTTCTGGC
CGGCGCTGAGGATGAACTGGCGGGTGTGGACGCCACTACAGTTCATCAACATCAACTACGTCCCTCTGAA
GTTCCGGGTGCTCTTCGCCAACCTGGCAGCTCTGTTCTGGTATGCCTACCTGGCCTCCTTGGGGAAGAGC
GGCTCCGGTAGCGGACCGGTCGCCACCATGGTGAGCAAGGGCGAGGAGGATAACATGGCCATCATTAAGG
AGTTCATGCGCTTCAAGGTGCACATGGAGGGGTCCGTGAACGGCCACGTGTTCGAGATCGAGGGCGAGGG
CGAGGGCCGCCC
