[The description below was written by a language model from this plasmid's Addgene catalogue record.]
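Description:
PA-mCherry1-PMP-N-10 is a mammalian expression plasmid built on the PA-mCherry1-N1 backbone (about 4.75 kb without the insert), an N1-style fusion vector in which a gene of interest is placed upstream of the fluorescent protein coding sequence. It is maintained in E. coli as a high-copy plasmid under kanamycin selection. It also carries a neomycin resistance marker, so transfected mammalian cells can be selected with G418. No feature table accompanies the record, so the origins of replication and other backbone elements are not itemised. The listed 3′ sequencing primer implies an SV40 polyadenylation signal downstream of the expression cassette.

The insert is human PMP, linked in the record to the gene PXMP2 (also called PMP22), which encodes a peroxisomal membrane protein. It is expressed from the CMV promoter, with PA-mCherry1 fused to its C terminus. The "N-10" in the name probably refers to a linker between the two parts, but the record does not define it. PA-mCherry1 is a photoactivatable mCherry variant that stays essentially dark until it is switched on with violet light. This allows a chosen subpopulation of the tagged protein to be highlighted and tracked, or used in single-molecule localisation microscopy.

Two catalogue details should be treated with caution. The stated localisation is mitochondria, whereas PXMP2 is generally known as a peroxisomal protein. The listed excitation and emission values (400/504 and 515/517) are green-range figures that do not match the red emission expected of an mCherry derivative, so they may have been carried over from another entry. The cloning method is not recorded.
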