Addgene plasmid #57195: PA-mCherry1-PMP-N-10
Purpose: Localization: Mitochondria, Excitation: 400 / 504, Emission: 515 / 517
Depositing lab: Michael Davidson. Depositing organization: Florida State University, Tallahassee.
Backbone
  Vector backbone: PA-mCherry1-N1
  Backbone size w/o insert (bp): 4750
  Vector type: Mammalian Expression
  Selectable markers: Neomycin (select with G418)
Growth in bacteria
  Bacterial resistance: Kanamycin, 50 μg/mL
  Growth temperature: 37°C
  Growth strain: DH5alpha
  Copy number: High Copy
Gene/Insert
  Gene/Insert name: PMP (alt name: NM_018663.1)
  Species: H. sapiens (human)
  Entrez Gene: PXMP2 (a.k.a. PMP22)
  Promoter: CMV
  Tag / fusion protein: PA-mCherry1 (C terminal on backbone)
  Cloning method: Unknown
  Sequencing primers: 5′ CMV-F; 3′ SV40pA-R
Terms and licenses: Academic/Nonprofit Terms; Industry Terms: Not Available to Industry
Depositor comments: . Excitation = 400 / 504; Emission = 515 / 517
How to cite: PA-mCherry1-PMP-N-10 was a gift from Michael Davidson (Addgene plasmid # 57195 ; http://n2t.net/addgene:57195 ; RRID:Addgene_57195)
